Addgene plasmid #75367: CIB1-CreC(N1)
Purpose: Expresses Arabidopsis CIB1 (full length) fused to C-term fragment of Cre recombinase
Depositing lab: Chandra Tucker. Depositing organization: University of Colorado Denver and Anschutz Medical Campus. Publication: Optimized second-generation CRY2-CIB dimerizers and photoactivatable Cre recombinase. Taslimi A, Zoltowski B, Miranda JG, Pathak GP, Hughes RM, Tucker CL. Nat Chem Biol. 2016 Apr 11. doi: 10.1038/nchembio.2063. PubMed 27065233.
Backbone
  Vector backbone: mCherryN1
  Backbone manufacturer: Clontech
  Backbone size w/o insert (bp): 4700
  Vector type: Mammalian Expression
Growth in bacteria
  Bacterial resistance: Kanamycin, 50 μg/mL
  Growth temperature: 37°C
  Growth strain: DH5alpha
  Copy number: High Copy
Gene/Insert
  Gene/Insert name: CIB1
  Species: A. thaliana (mustard weed)
  Entrez Gene: CIB1 (a.k.a. AT4G34530, T4L20.110, T4L20_110, cryptochrome-interacting basic-helix-loop-helix 1)
  Promoter: CMV
  Tag / fusion protein: Cre DNA recombinase, residues 106-343 (C terminal on insert)
  Cloning method: Restriction Enzyme; 5′ cloning site XhoI (not destroyed); 3′ cloning site XmaI (not destroyed)
  Sequencing primers: 5′ CMV
Terms and licenses: Academic/Nonprofit Terms; Industry Terms: Not Available to Industry
How to cite: CIB1-CreC(N1) was a gift from Chandra Tucker (Addgene plasmid # 75367 ; http://n2t.net/addgene:75367 ; RRID:Addgene_75367)
