[The description below was written by a language model from this plasmid's Addgene catalogue record.]
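Description:
CIB1-CreC(N1) is a mammalian expression plasmid built on the Clontech mCherryN1 backbone (about 4.7 kb without the insert). It is maintained in E. coli as a high-copy plasmid under kanamycin selection. The record gives no feature table, so the origin of replication, polyadenylation signal and any mammalian selection marker are not documented here. It also does not say whether the mCherry coding sequence of the parent vector was kept or replaced by the Cre fragment.

The payload is full-length Arabidopsis thaliana CIB1 (cryptochrome-interacting basic helix-loop-helix 1), cloned between XhoI and XmaI sites that both remain intact and expressed from the CMV promoter. CIB1 is fused at its C-terminus to the C-terminal fragment of Cre recombinase, residues 106–343. On its own this fragment is one inactive half of a split Cre. CIB1 binds the plant photoreceptor cryptochrome 2 (CRY2) in a blue-light-dependent manner, so the design implies co-expression with a separate construct carrying the complementary N-terminal Cre fragment fused to CRY2. Illumination would then bring the two halves together and reconstitute recombinase activity at loxP sites.

The associated publication covers optimized second-generation CRY2-CIB dimerizers and a photoactivatable Cre recombinase. This is consistent with using the plasmid as one component of a light-inducible system for controlling DNA recombination in mammalian cells, for example to switch on or excise loxP-flanked reporters or genes with spatial and temporal precision. The partner construct is not described in this record.
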