>Addgene plasmid #75367 | CIB1-CreC(N1) | addgene partial sequence | sequence record 149140 | CMV-F 5'-CGCAAATGGGCGGTAGGCGTG-3'
ACCGTCAGATCCGCTAGCGCTACCGGACTCAGATCTCGAGCTCGCCACCATGAATGGAGCTATAGGAGGT
GACCTTTTGCTCAATTTTCCTGACATGTCGGTCCTAGAGCGCCAAAGGGCTCACCTCAAGTACCTCAATC
CCACCTTTGATTCTCCTCTCGCCGGCTTCTTTGCCGATTCTTCAATGATTACCGGCGGCGAGATGGACAG
CTATCTTTCGACTGCCGGTTTGAATCTTCCGATGATGTACGGTGAGACGACGGTGGAAGGTGATTCAAGA
CTCTCAATTTCGCCGGAAACGACGCTTGGGACTGGAAATTTCAAGAAACGGAAGTTTGATACAGAGACTA
AGGATTGTAATGAGAAGAAGAAGAAGATGACGATGAACAGAGATGACCTAGTAGAAGAAGGAGAAGAAGA
GAAGTCGAAAATAACAGAGCAAAACAATGGGAGCACAAAAAGCATCAAGAAGATGAAACACAAAGCCAAG
AAAGAAGAGAACAATTTCTCTAATGATTCATCTAAAGTGACGAAGGAATTGGAGAAAACGGATTATATTC
ATGTTCGTGCACGACGAGGCCAAGCCACTGATAGTCACAGCATAGCAGAACGAGTTAGAAGAGAAAAGAT
CAGTGAGAGAATGAAGTTTCTACAAGATTTGGTTCCTGGATGCGACAAGATCACAGGCAAAGCAGGGATG
CTTGATGAAATCATTAACTATGTTCAGTCTCTTCAGAGACAAATCGAGTTCTTATCGATGAAACTAGCAA
TTGTGAATCCAAGGCCGGATTTTGATATGGATGACATTT
