>Addgene plasmid #75367 | CIB1-CreC(N1) | addgene partial sequence | sequence record 149278 | mCherry-R 5'-TTGGTCACCTTCAGCTTGG-3'
ACTCGTGGCCGTTCACGGAGCCCTCCATGTGCACCTTGAAGCGCATGAACTCCTTGATGATGGCCATGTT
ATCCTCCTCGCCCTTGCTCACCATGGTGGCGACCGGTGGATCCCGGGCTAATCGCCATCTTCCAGCAGGC
GCACCATTGCCCCTGTTTCACTATCCAGGTTACGGATATAGTTCATGACAATATTTACATTGGTCCAGCC
ACCAGCTTGCATGATCTCCGGTATTGAAACTCCAGCGCGGGCCATATCTCGCGCGGCTCCGACACGGGCA
CTGTGTCCAGACCAGGCCAGGTATCTCTGACCAGAGTCATCCTTAGCGCCGTAAATCAATCGATGAGTTG
CTTCAAAAATCCCTTCCAGGGCGCGAGTTGATAGCTGGCTGGTGGCAGATGGCGCGGCAACACCATTTTT
TCTGACCCGGCAAAACAGGTAGTTATTCGGATCATCAGCTACACCAGAGACGGAAATCCATCGCTCGACC
AGTTTAGTTACCCCCAGGCTAAGTGCCTTCTCTACACCTGCGGTGCTAACCAGCGTTTTCGTTCTGCCAA
TATGGATTAACATTCTCCCACCGTCAGTACGTGAGATATCTTTAACCCTGATCCTGGCAATTTCGGCTAT
ACGTAACAGGGTGTTATAAGCAATCCCCAGAAATGCCAGATTACGTATATCCTGGCAGCGATCGCTATTT
TCCATGAGTGAACGAACCTGGTCGAAATCAGTGCGTTCGAACGCTAGAGCCTGTTTTGCACGTTCACCGG
CATCAACGTTTTCTT
