LOCUS       Exported 6461 bp ds-DNA circular SYN 12-MAY-2021
DEFINITION  Expresses Arabidopsis CIB1 (full length) fused to C-term fragment of
            Cre recombinase.
ACCESSION   .
VERSION     .
KEYWORDS    CIB1-CreC(N1)
SOURCE      synthetic DNA construct
  ORGANISM  synthetic DNA construct
REFERENCE   1 (bases 1 to 6461)
  AUTHORS   Taslimi A, Zoltowski B, Miranda JG, Pathak GP, Hughes RM, Tucker CL
  TITLE     Optimized second-generation CRY2-CIB dimerizers and photoactivatable
            Cre recombinase.
  JOURNAL   Nat Chem Biol. 2016 Apr 11. doi: 10.1038/nchembio.2063.
  PUBMED    27065233
REFERENCE   2 (bases 1 to 6461)
  AUTHORS   .
  TITLE     Direct Submission
  JOURNAL   Exported May 12, 2021 from SnapGene Server 1.1.58
            http://www.snapgene.com
FEATURES             Location/Qualifiers
     source          1..6461
                     /organism="synthetic DNA construct"
                     /mol_type="other DNA"
     enhancer        61..364
                     /label=CMV enhancer
                     /note="human cytomegalovirus immediate early enhancer"
     promoter        365..568
                     /label=CMV promoter
                     /note="human cytomegalovirus (CMV) immediate early
                     promoter"
     primer_bind     519..539
                     /label=CMV-F
                     /note="Human CMV immediate early promoter, forward primer"
     CDS             628..1137
                     /codon_start=1
                     /product="N-terminal portion of the CIB1 transcription
                     factor from Arabidopsis thaliana"
                     /label=CIBN
                     /note="binds to CRY2 (cryptochrome 2) that has absorbed
                     blue light (Kennedy et al., 2010)"
                     /translation="MNGAIGGDLLLNFPDMSVLERQRAHLKYLNPTFDSPLAGFFADSS
                     MITGGEMDSYLSTAGLNLPMMYGETTVEGDSRLSISPETTLGTGNFKKRKFDTETKDCN
                     EKKKKMTMNRDDLVEEGEEEKSKITEQNNGSTKSIKKMKHKAKKEENNFSNDSSKVTKE
                     LEKTDYI"
     regulatory      2412..2421
                     /regulatory_class="other"
                     /note="vertebrate consensus sequence for strong initiation
                     of translation (Kozak, 1987)"
     CDS             2418..3128
                     /codon_start=1
                     /product="monomeric derivative of DsRed fluorescent protein
                     (Shaner et al., 2004)"
                     /label=mCherry
                     /note="mammalian codon-optimized"
                     /translation="MVSKGEEDNMAIIKEFMRFKVHMEGSVNGHEFEIEGEGEGRPYEG
                     TQTAKLKVTKGGPLPFAWDILSPQFMYGSKAYVKHPADIPDYLKLSFPEGFKWERVMNF
                     EDGGVVTVTQDSSLQDGEFIYKVKLRGTNFPSDGPVMQKKTMGWEASSERMYPEDGALK
                     GEIKQRLKLKDGGHYDAEVKTTYKAKKPVQLPGAYNVNIKLDITSHNEDYTIVEQYERA
                     EGRHSTGGMDELYK"
     primer_bind     complement(2563..2581)
                     /label=mCherry-R
                     /note="mCherry, reverse primer"
     primer_bind     2831..2850
                     /label=mCherry-F
                     /note="mCherry, forward primer"
     polyA_signal    3249..3370
                     /label=SV40 poly(A) signal
                     /note="SV40 polyadenylation signal"
     primer_bind     complement(3286..3305)
                     /label=SV40pA-R
                     /note="SV40 polyA, reverse primer"
     primer_bind     3340..3359
                     /label=EBV-rev
                     /note="SV40 polyA terminator, reverse primer"
     rep_origin      complement(3377..3832)
                     /direction=LEFT
                     /label=f1 ori
                     /note="f1 bacteriophage origin of replication; arrow
                     indicates direction of (+) strand synthesis"
     primer_bind     complement(3514..3535)
                     /label=F1ori-F
                     /note="F1 origin, forward primer"
     primer_bind     3726..3745
                     /label=F1ori-R
                     /note="F1 origin, reverse primer"
     promoter        3859..3963
                     /gene="bla"
                     /label=AmpR promoter
     promoter        3965..4322
                     /label=SV40 promoter
                     /note="SV40 enhancer and early promoter"
     primer_bind     complement(3988..4008)
                     /label=pBABE 3'
                     /note="SV40 enhancer, reverse primer for pBABE vectors"
     rep_origin      4173..4308
                     /label=SV40 ori
                     /note="SV40 origin of replication"
     primer_bind     4235..4254
                     /label=SV40pro-F
                     /note="SV40 promoter/origin, forward primer"
     CDS             4357..5151
                     /codon_start=1
                     /gene="aph(3')-II (or nptII)"
                     /product="aminoglycoside phosphotransferase from Tn5"
                     /label=NeoR/KanR
                     /note="confers resistance to neomycin, kanamycin, and G418
                     (Geneticin(R))"
                     /translation="MIEQDGLHAGSPAAWVERLFGYDWAQQTIGCSDAAVFRLSAQGRP
                     VLFVKTDLSGALNELQDEAARLSWLATTGVPCAAVLDVVTEAGRDWLLLGEVPGQDLLS
                     SHLAPAEKVSIMADAMRRLHTLDPATCPFDHQAKHRIERARTRMEAGLVDQDDLDEEHQ
                     GLAPAELFARLKASMPDGEDLVVTHGDACLPNIMVENGRFSGFIDCGRLGVADRYQDIA
                     LATRDIAEELGGEWADRFLVLYGIAAPDSQRIAFYRLLDEFF"
     primer_bind     complement(4411..4430)
                     /label=Neo-R
                     /note="Neomycin resistance gene, reverse primer"
     primer_bind     5021..5040
                     /label=Neo-F
                     /note="Neomycin resistance gene, forward primer"
     primer_bind     complement(5339..5358)
                     /label=TK-pA-R
                     /note="Thymidine kinase polyA, reverse primer"
     polyA_signal    5383..5430
                     /label=HSV TK poly(A) signal
                     /note="herpes simplex virus thymidine kinase
                     polyadenylation signal (Cole and Stacy, 1985)"
     rep_origin      5759..6347
                     /direction=RIGHT
                     /label=ori
                     /note="high-copy-number ColE1/pMB1/pBR322/pUC origin of
                     replication"
     primer_bind     6248..6267
                     /label=pBR322ori-F
                     /note="pBR322 origin, forward primer"
ORIGIN
        1 tagttattaa tagtaatcaa ttacggggtc attagttcat agcccatata tggagttccg
       61 cgttacataa cttacggtaa atggcccgcc tggctgaccg cccaacgacc cccgcccatt
      121 gacgtcaata atgacgtatg ttcccatagt aacgccaata gggactttcc attgacgtca
      181 atgggtggag tatttacggt aaactgccca cttggcagta catcaagtgt atcatatgcc
      241 aagtacgccc cctattgacg tcaatgacgg taaatggccc gcctggcatt atgcccagta
      301 catgacctta tgggactttc ctacttggca gtacatctac gtattagtca tcgctattac
      361 catggtgatg cggttttggc agtacatcaa tgggcgtgga tagcggtttg actcacgggg
      421 atttccaagt ctccacccca ttgacgtcaa tgggagtttg ttttggcacc aaaatcaacg
      481 ggactttcca aaatgtcgta acaactccgc cccattgacg caaatgggcg gtaggcgtgt
      541 acggtgggag gtctatataa gcagagctgg tttagtgaac cgtcagatcc gctagcgcta
      601 ccggactcag atctcgagct cgccaccatg aatggagcta taggaggtga ccttttgctc
      661 aattttcctg acatgtcggt cctagagcgc caaagggctc acctcaagta cctcaatccc
      721 acctttgatt ctcctctcgc cggcttcttt gccgattctt caatgattac cggcggcgag
      781 atggacagct atctttcgac tgccggtttg aatcttccga tgatgtacgg tgagacgacg
      841 gtggaaggtg attcaagact ctcaatttcg ccggaaacga cgcttgggac tggaaatttc
      901 aagaaacgga agtttgatac agagactaag gattgtaatg agaagaagaa gaagatgacg
      961 atgaacagag atgacctagt agaagaagga gaagaagaga agtcgaaaat aacagagcaa
     1021 aacaatggga gcacaaaaag catcaagaag atgaaacaca aagccaagaa agaagagaac
     1081 aatttctcta atgattcatc taaagtgacg aaggaattgg agaaaacgga ttatattcat
     1141 gttcgtgcac gacgaggcca agccactgat agtcacagca tagcagaacg agttagaaga
     1201 gaaaagatca gtgagagaat gaagtttcta caagatttgg ttcctggatg cgacaagatc
     1261 acaggcaaag cagggatgct tgatgaaatc attaactatg ttcagtctct tcagagacaa
     1321 atcgagttct tatcgatgaa actagcaatt gtgaatccaa ggccggattt tgatatggat
     1381 gacatttttg ccaaagaggt tgcctcaact ccaatgactg tggtgccatc tcctgaaatg
     1441 gttctttccg gttattctca tgagatggtt cactctggtt attctagtga gatggttaac
     1501 tccggttacc ttcatgtcaa tccaatgcag caagtgaata ccagttctga tccattgtca
     1561 tgcttcaaca atggcgaagc tccttcgatg tgggactctc atgtgcagaa tctctatggc
     1621 aatttaggag ttggtggcgg tggctctgga ggtggtgggt ccggaggagg cggccgccga
     1681 ccaagtgaca gcaatgctgt ttcactggtt atgcggcgga tccgaaaaga aaacgttgat
     1741 gccggtgaac gtgcaaaaca ggctctagcg ttcgaacgca ctgatttcga ccaggttcgt
     1801 tcactcatgg aaaatagcga tcgctgccag gatatacgta atctggcatt tctggggatt
     1861 gcttataaca ccctgttacg tatagccgaa attgccagga tcagggttaa agatatctca
     1921 cgtactgacg gtgggagaat gttaatccat attggcagaa cgaaaacgct ggttagcacc
     1981 gcaggtgtag agaaggcact tagcctgggg gtaactaaac tggtcgagcg atggatttcc
     2041 gtctctggtg tagctgatga tccgaataac tacctgtttt gccgggtcag aaaaaatggt
     2101 gttgccgcgc catctgccac cagccagcta tcaactcgcg ccctggaagg gatttttgaa
     2161 gcaactcatc gattgattta cggcgctaag gatgactctg gtcagagata cctggcctgg
     2221 tctggacaca gtgcccgtgt cggagccgcg cgagatatgg cccgcgctgg agtttcaata
     2281 ccggagatca tgcaagctgg tggctggacc aatgtaaata ttgtcatgaa ctatatccgt
     2341 aacctggata gtgaaacagg ggcaatggtg cgcctgctgg aagatggcga ttagcccggg
     2401 atccaccggt cgccaccatg gtgagcaagg gcgaggagga taacatggcc atcatcaagg
     2461 agttcatgcg cttcaaggtg cacatggagg gctccgtgaa cggccacgag ttcgagatcg
     2521 agggcgaggg cgagggccgc ccctacgagg gcacccagac cgccaagctg aaggtgacca
     2581 agggtggccc cctgcccttc gcctgggaca tcctgtcccc tcagttcatg tacggctcca
     2641 aggcctacgt gaagcacccc gccgacatcc ccgactactt gaagctgtcc ttccccgagg
     2701 gcttcaagtg ggagcgcgtg atgaacttcg aggacggcgg cgtggtgacc gtgacccagg
     2761 actcctccct gcaggacggc gagttcatct acaaggtgaa gctgcgcggc accaacttcc
     2821 cctccgacgg ccccgtaatg cagaagaaga ccatgggctg ggaggcctcc tccgagcgga
     2881 tgtaccccga ggacggcgcc ctgaagggcg agatcaagca gaggctgaag ctgaaggacg
     2941 gcggccacta cgacgctgag gtcaagacca cctacaaggc caagaagccc gtgcagctgc
     3001 ccggcgccta caacgtcaac atcaagttgg acatcacctc ccacaacgag gactacacca
     3061 tcgtggaaca gtacgaacgc gccgagggcc gccactccac cggcggcatg gacgagctgt
     3121 acaagtagcg gccgcgactc tagatcataa tcagccatac cacatttgta gaggttttac
     3181 ttgctttaaa aaacctccca cacctccccc tgaacctgaa acataaaatg aatgcaattg
     3241 ttgttgttaa cttgtttatt gcagcttata atggttacaa ataaagcaat agcatcacaa
     3301 atttcacaaa taaagcattt ttttcactgc attctagttg tggtttgtcc aaactcatca
     3361 atgtatctta aggcgtaaat tgtaagcgtt aatattttgt taaaattcgc gttaaatttt
     3421 tgttaaatca gctcattttt taaccaatag gccgaaatcg gcaaaatccc ttataaatca
     3481 aaagaataga ccgagatagg gttgagtgtt gttccagttt ggaacaagag tccactatta
     3541 aagaacgtgg actccaacgt caaaggnnnn nnnnnnnnnn nnnnnnnnnn nnnnnnnnnn
     3601 nnnnnnnnnn nnnnntnnnn nnnnnnnnnn nnnnnnnnnn nnnnnnnnnn nnnnnnnnnn
     3661 nnnnnnnnnn nnnnnnnnnn nnnnnnnnnn nnnnnnnnnn nnnnnnngnn nnnnnnnnnn
     3721 nnnnnnnnnn nnnnnnnnnn nnnnnnnnnn nnnnnnnnnn nnnnnnnnnn nnnnnnnnnn
     3781 nnnnnnnnnn nnnnnnnnnn nnnnnnnnnn nnnnnnnnnn nnnnnnnnnn nncaggtggc
     3841 acttttcggg gaaatgtgcg cggaacccct atttgtttat ttttctaaat acattcaaat
     3901 atgtatccgc tcatgagaca ataaccctga taaatgcttc aataatattg aaaaaggaag
     3961 agtcctgagg cggaaagaac cagctgtgga atgtgtgtca gttagggtgt ggaaagtccc
     4021 caggctcccc agcaggcaga agtatgcaaa gcatgcatct caattagtca gcaaccaggt
     4081 gtggaaagtc cccaggctcc ccagcaggca gaagtatgca aagcatgcat ctcaattagt
     4141 cagcaaccat agtcccgccc ctaactccgc ccatcccgcc cctaactccg cccagttccg
     4201 cccattctcc gccccatggc tgactaattt tttttattta tgcagaggcc gaggccgcct
     4261 cggcctctga gctattccag aagtagtgag gaggcttttt tggaggccta ggcttttgca
     4321 aagatcgatc aagagacagg atgaggatcg tttcgcatga ttgaacaaga tggattgcac
     4381 gcaggttctc cggccgcttg ggtggagagg ctattcggct atgactgggc acaacagaca
     4441 atcggctgct ctgatgccgc cgtgttccgg ctgtcagcgc aggggcgccc ggttcttttt
     4501 gtcaagaccg acctgtccgg tgccctgaat gaactgcaag acgaggcagc gcggctatcg
     4561 tggctggcca cgacgggcgt tccttgcgca gctgtgctcg acgttgtcac tgaagcggga
     4621 agggactggc tgctattggg cgaagtgccg gggcaggatc tcctgtcatc tcaccttgct
     4681 cctgccgaga aagtatccat catggctgat gcaatgcggc ggctgcatac gcttgatccg
     4741 gctacctgcc cattcgacca ccaagcgaaa catcgcatcg agcgagcacg tactcggatg
     4801 gaagccggtc ttgtcgatca ggatgatctg gacgaagagc atcaggggct cgcgccagcc
     4861 gaactgttcg ccaggctcaa ggcgagcatg cccgacggcg aggatctcgt cgtgacccat
     4921 ggcgatgcct gcttgccgaa tatcatggtg gaaaatggcc gcttttctgg attcatcgac
     4981 tgtggccggc tgggtgtggc ggaccgctat caggacatag cgttggctac ccgtgatatt
     5041 gctgaagagc ttggcggcga atgggctgac cgcttcctcg tgctttacgg tatcgccgct
     5101 cccgattcgc agcgcatcgc cttctatcgc cttcttgacg agttcttctg agcgggactc
     5161 tggggttcga aatgaccgac caagcgacgc ccaacctgcc atcacgagat ttcgattcca
     5221 ccgccgcctt ctatgaaagg ttgggcttcg gaatcgtttt ccgggacgcc ggctggatga
     5281 tcctccagcg cggggatctc atgctggagt tcttcgccca ccctaggggg aggctaactg
     5341 aaacacggaa ggagacaata ccggaaggaa cccgcgctat gacggcaata aaaagacaga
     5401 ataaaacgca cggtgttggg tcgtttgttc ataaacgcgg ggttcggtcc cagggctggc
     5461 actctgtcga taccccaccg agaccccatt ggggccaata cgcccgcgtt tcttcctttt
     5521 ccccacccca ccccccaagt tcgggtgaag gcccagggct cgcagccaac gtcggggcgg
     5581 caggccctgc catagcctca ggttactcat atatacttta gattgattta aaacttcatt
     5641 tttaatttaa aaggatctag gtgaagatcc tttttgataa tctcatgacc aaaatccctt
     5701 aacgtgagtt ttcgttccac tgagcgtcag accccgtaga aaagatcaaa ggatcttctt
     5761 gagatccttt ttttctgcgc gtaatctgct gcttgcaaac aaaaaaacca ccgctaccag
     5821 cggtggtttg tttgccggat caagagctac caactctttt tccgaaggta actggcttca
     5881 gcagagcgca gataccaaat actgtccttc tagtgtagcc gtagttaggc caccacttca
     5941 agaactctgt agcaccgcct acatacctcg ctctgctaat cctgttacca gtggctgctg
     6001 ccagtggcga taagtcgtgt cttaccgggt tggactcaag acgatagtta ccggataagg
     6061 cgcagcggtc gggctgaacg gggggttcgt gcacacagcc cagcttggag cgaacgacct
     6121 acaccgaact gagataccta cagcgtgagc tatgagaaag cgccacgctt cccgaaggga
     6181 gaaaggcgga caggtatccg gtaagcggca gggtcggaac aggagagcgc acgagggagc
     6241 ttccaggggg aaacgcctgg tatctttata gtcctgtcgg gtttcgccac ctctgacttg
     6301 agcgtcgatt tttgtgatgc tcgtcagggg ggcggagcct atggaaaaac gccagcaacg
     6361 cggccttttt acggttcctg gccttttgct ggccttttgc tcacatgttc tttcctgcgt
     6421 tatcccctga ttctgtggat aaccgtatta ccgccatgca t
//
